>Addgene plasmid #124872 | pAAV-FLEXfrt-SaCas9-U6-sgGabrg3 | addgene full sequence | sequence record 243676 | Addgene NGS Result
CCTGCAGGCAGCTGCGCGCTCGCTCGCTCACTGAGGCCGCCCGGGCGTCGGGCGACCTTTGGTCGCCCGG
CCTCAGTGAGCGAGCGAGCGCGCAGAGAGGGAGTGGCCAACTCCATCACTAGGGGTTCCTGCGGCCTCTA
GACTCGAGGCGTTGACATTGATTATTGACTAGTTATTAATAGTAATCAATTACGGGGTCATTAGTTCATA
GCCCATATATGGAGTTCCGCGTTACATAACTTACGGTAAATGGCCCGCCTGGCTGACCGCCCAACGACCC
CCGCCCATTGACGTCAATAATGACGTATGTTCCCATAGTAACGCCAATAGGGACTTTCCATTGACGTCAA
TGGGTGGAGTATTTACGGTAAACTGCCCACTTGGCAGTACATCAAGTGTATCATATGCCAAGTACGCCCC
CTATTGACGTCAATGACGGTAAATGGCCCGCCTGGCATTATGCCCAGTACATGACCTTATGGGACTTTCC
TACTTGGCAGTACATCTACGTATTAGTCATCGCTATTACCATGGTGATGCGGTTTTGGCAGTACATCAAT
GGGCGTGGATAGCGGTTTGACTCACGGGGATTTCCAAGTCTCCACCCCATTGACGTCAATGGGAGTTTGT
TTTGGCACCAAAATCAACGGGACTTTCCAAAATGTCGTAACAACTCCGCCCCATTGACGCAAATGGGCGG
TAGGCGTGTACGGTGGGAGGTCTATATAAGCAGAGCTCTCTGGCTAACTACCGGTGCTAGCGTCGACAGA
ATTGGATCCGAAGTTCCTATTCTCTAGAAAGTATAGGAACTTCCAAGGCCTGAAGTTCCTATTCTTCAAA
AGGTATAGGAACTTCGCGGCCGCTTGATATCTTGGCGCGCCTTAAGCGTAATCTGGAACATCGTATGGGT
AAGCGTAATCTGGAACATCGTATGGGTAAGCGTAATCTGGAACATCGTATGGGTAGGATCCCTTTTTCTT
TTTTGCCTGGCCGGCCTTTCTCGTGGCCGCCGGCCTTTTGCCCTTTTTGATGATCTGAGGGTGCTTCTTA
GATTTCACTTCATACAGGTTGCCCAGAATGTCTGTGCTGTACTTCTTAATGCTCTGGGTCTTGGAGGCGA
TTGTCTTAATGATCCTGGGGGGCCTCTTGTCGTTCATGTTTTCCAGGTACTCGCGGTAGGTGATGTCGAT
CATGTTCACTTCGATCCGGTTCAGCAGGTCGTTGTTCACGCCGATCACTCTATACAGCTCGCCGTTGATC
TTGATCAGATCGTTGTTGTAGAAGGAGGCGATAAACTCGGCCTGGTTGCTGATCTTCTTCAGCTTCTTAG
CTTCCTCATAGCACTTGCTATTCACTTCGTAGTAGTTTTCTTTTTTGATCACATCCAGATTCTTCACGGT
CACGAACTTGTACACGCCATTGTCCAGGTACACGTCGAATCTGTAGGGCTTCAGGGACAGCTTCACGACC
TTGTTTCTGCTGTTGGGGTAGTCGTCGGTGATGTCCAGATGGGCGTTCAGTTTGTTGCCGTAATACTTAA
TCTTCTTGATCACGGGGCCGTTGTCCTTTTTGGAGTACTTGGTCAGGTAGTTCCCGGTTTCCTCGTAGTA
CTTGTACAGGGGATTCTTCTCGTCGCCGTACTGTTCCATAATCAGCTTCAGTTTCTGGTAGGTCTGGGGG
TCGTGGTGGTACATCAGCAGCTTTTCGGGGCTCTTGTTGATCAGCTTTTTCAGCTTGTCATTGTCCTTGT
CGTACAGGCCGTTCAGATTGTTCACGATCAGGGTGTTGCCCTTGTCGTCCTTCCGGGTGGAGTACAGGGT
GTCGTTAATCAGCTCTCTATTAGGCTTCTTGTCCACCCGGTGGCTGTACTTGTAGTCCTTGAAGTCCTTA
ATGTGCTTGATCTGGTGGGGGGTGATGAAGATCTCTTTGTACTCCTGCTCGGTTTCGATCTCGGGCATGC
TCTCGGCCTGCTTTTCCTCGAACATCTGGTTTTCCATCACTTTTTTGGCCTTGTCCAGTTTCTTCCACTC
TTTGAAGATGAAATCGGCGTTGGCAATGATCAGGGCGTCCTCGGCGTGGTGCTTGTACCCCTTGTTCCGC
TCTTTCTTAAACTTCCACTTCCGCCGCAGAAAGCTGGTGAAGCCGCCATTGATGGACTTCACTTTCACGT
CCAGGTTGTTCACTCTGAAGTAGCTCCGCAGCAGGTTCATCAGGCCTCTGGTGGCGTATCTGGTATCCAC
CAGGTTCCGGTTGATGAAGTCTTTCTGCACGGAGAACCTGTTGATGTCCCGTTCTTCCAGCAGATACTCT
TTCTTGGTCTTGCTGATTCTGCCCTTGCCCTTGGCCAGATTCAGGATGTGCTTCTTGAAGGTTTCGTAGC
TGATCTTGCTGTCGCTGCTGCTCAGGTACTGGAATGGGGTCCGGTTGCCCTTCTTGCTGTTTTCTTCCTG
CTTCACGAGCACCTTGTTGTTGAAGCTGTTGTCGAAGGACACGCTTCTGGGGATGATGTGGTCCACCTCA
TAGTTGAAGGGGTTGTTCAGCAGATCTTCCAGAGGGATGGCTTCCAGGCTGTACAGGCACTTGCCTTCCT
GCATGTCGTGCAGCTTGATCTTCTCGATCAGGTACTTGGCGTTCTCTTTGCCGGTGGTCCGGATGATTTC
CTCGATCCGCTCGTTGGTCTGCCGGTTCCGCTTCTGCATCTCGTTGATCATTTTCTGGGCGTCCTTGGAG
TTCTTCTCGCGGGCCAGCTCGATAATGATGTCGTTGGGCAGGCCGTACTTCTTGATGATGGCGTTGATCA
CTTTGATGCTCTGGATGAAGCTTCTCTTCACGACGGGGCTCAGGATGAAGTCGTCCACCAGGGTGGTGGG
GATCTCTTTCTGCTGGGACAGGTCCACCTTCTTGGGCACCAGCTTCAGCCGGTTGAAGATAGCGATCTGG
TTGTCGTTGGTGTGCCACAGCTCGTCCAGGATCAGGTTGATGGCCTTCAGGCTCAGGTTGTGGGTGCCGG
TATAGCCCTTCAGATTAGAGATCTGCTCGATCTCTTCCTGGGTCAGCTCGGAGTTCAGATTGGTCAGTTC
TTCCTGGATGTCCTCGCTGCTCTGGTAGATGGTCAGGATCTTGGCAATCTGATCCAGCAGCTCGGCGTTC
TCAATAATCTCTTTCCGGGCGGTAATGTCCTTGATGTCGTGGTACACCTTCAGGTTGGTGAACTCGGGCT
TGCCGGTGCTGGTCACTCTGTAGCCCTTAATATCCTCTTCGTTCACGAGGATTTCTTTGGCGATCTGCTT
CAGGGTGGGCTTCTTCTTCTGCTTGAACACGTTCTCGATGATCTGGAACTTCTCGTAATATTCCAGCTTC
TCGTTCTCGTCCCTGGTGATCACGAGATTGTTCAGGTCGTTCAGGGCGTTGTACAGGTCGGCGTTGTAGG
CGTACTTCACGCTCCGCAGTTCCTCGGGGAAGTAGGTGCAGTGGCCCATCAGCATCTCGTACCATTCTTT
GATGTCCTTCCAGCCGAAGGGGCTGCCCTCGCCAGGTCCCTCATAGTAGGTCCGCCGGGTTTCCAGCAGG
TCGATGTAGGTGTCGATGAAGCTCTGGTCCAGCTGGTGGTAGGCCTTCTGCACCTTCAGCAGCTGTTTGG
CTTCTTTCACGTAGTCGCTGGTCTTGAATCTGTTGATGCTGCCCCGCACTTCGCCGTCTTTCTTCAGCCG
TTCCAGCTGCAGTTCGGCCACGTATTTCTCTTCCAGGGCCTTGCTGTTCCGGCTGATCTGCTCTTTGGTG
GACAGCTCGTTGCCGGTGTCCTCTTCCACCTCGTTCACGTTGTGCACGCCTCTTCTCTTGGCCAGGTGCA
GCAGGGCGGCAGAGAACTCTTCCTCGCTCAGCTTCTGGCTCAGGCCCTTCACTCTGGCCTCGTAGGGGTT
GATGCCGCTCAGCTCGCTGTGGTCGGTCAGCAGGTTGTAGTCGAACAGCAGCTTCTTCACTCTCTGGATT
CTATGCCGCCTCCGCCGCTTCAGCCTTCTGGCGCCTCTCTTGCTCCGCCTGCCCTCGTTGTTTTCCACGT
TGGCCTCTTTGAACAGCCGCACGCCGGCATCGATCACGTCCCGTGTCTCGTAGTCGATGATGCCGTAGCC
CACGCTGGTGATGCCGATGTCCAGGCCCAGGATGTAGTTCCGCTTGGCTGCTGGGACTCCGTGGATACCG
ACCTTCCGCTTCTTCTTTGGGGCCATGCGGCCGCTGCAGACCGGTTTAGATCTTTACTAGTTTAAGCTTC
AATTGGAAGTTCCTATTCTTTCTAGAGTATAGGAACTTCCTGCAGTAGGCTAGCGAAGTTCCTATTCCTT
TTGAAGTATAGGAACTTCGTCGAGGGGGGGCCCGAGCTTATCGATGAATTCCTAGAGCTCGCTGATCAGC
CTCGACTGTGCCTTCTAGTTGCCAGCCATCTGTTGTTTGCCCCTCCCCCGTGCCTTCCTTGACCCTGGAA
GGTGCCACTCCCACTGTCCTTTCCTAATAAAATGAGGAAATTGCATCGCATTGTCTGAGTAGGTGTCATT
CTATTCTGGGGGGTGGGGTGGGGCAGGACAGCAAGGGGGAGGATTGGGAAGAGAATAGCAGGCATGCTGG
GGAGGTACCGAGGGCCTATTTCCCATGATTCCTTCATATTTGCATATACGATACAAGGCTGTTAGAGAGA
TAATTGGAATTAATTTGACTGTAAACACAAAGATATTAGTACAAAATACGTGACGTAGAAAGTAATAATT
TCTTGGGTAGTTTGCAGTTTTAAAATTATGTTTTAAAATGGACTATCATATGCTTACCGTAACTTGAAAG
TATTTCGATTTCTTGGCTTTATATATCTTGTGGAAAGGACGAAACACCGAGACCCACTTCTGGTTTGATG
GTTTTAGTACTCTGGAAACAGAATCTACTAAAACAAGGCAAAATGCCGTGTTTATCTCGTCAACTTGTTG
GCGAGATTTTTGCGGCCGCAGGAACCCCTAGTGATGGAGTTGGCCACTCCCTCTCTGCGCGCTCGCTCGC
TCACTGAGGCCGGGCGACCAAAGGTCGCCCGACGCCCGGGCTTTGCCCGGGCGGCCTCAGTGAGCGAGCG
AGCGCGCAGCTGCCTGCAGGGGCGCCTGATGCGGTATTTTCTCCTTACGCATCTGTGCGGTATTTCACAC
CGCATA
[95 nt withheld, positions 5187-5281]
T
[46 nt withheld, positions 5283-5328]
C
[141 nt withheld, positions 5330-5470]
CCTTTGACGTTGGAGTCCACGTTCTTT
[37 nt withheld, positions 5498-5534]
ACTCTATCTCGGGCTATTCTTTTGATTTATAAGGGATTTTGCCGATTTCGGTCTATTGGTTAAAAAATGA
GCTGATTTAACAAAAATTTAACGCGAATTTTAACAAAATATTAACGTTTACAATTTTATGGTGCACTCTC
AGTACAATCTGCTCTGATGCCGCATAGTTAAGCCAGCCCCGACACCCGCCAACACCCGCTGACGCGCCCT
GACGGGCTTGTCTGCTCCCGGCATCCGCTTACAGACAAGCTGTGACCGTCTCCGGGAGCTGCATGTGTCA
GAGGTTTTCACCGTCATCACCGAAACGCGCGAGACGAAAGGGCCTCGTGATACGCCTATTTTTATAGGTT
AATGTCATGATAATAATGGTTTCTTAGACGTCAGGTGGCACTTTTCGGGGAAATGTGCGCGGAACCCCTA
TTTGTTTATTTTTCTAAATACATTCAAATATGTATCCGCTCATGAGACAATAACCCTGATAAATGCTTCA
ATAATATTGAAAAAGGAAGAGTATGAGTATTCAACATTTCCGTGTCGCCCTTATTCCCTTTTTTGCGGCA
TTTTGCCTTCCTGTTTTTGCTCACCCAGAAACGCTGGTGAAAGTAAAAGATGCTGAAGATCAGTTGGGTG
CACGAGTGGGTTACATCGAACTGGATCTCAACAGCGGTAAGATCCTTGAGAGTTTTCGCCCCGAAGAACG
TTTTCCAATGATGAGCACTTTTAAAGTTCTGCTATGTGGCGCGGTATTATCCCGTATTGACGCCGGGCAA
GAGCAACTCGGTCGCCGCATACACTATTCTCAGAATGACTTGGTTGAGTACTCACCAGTCACAGAAAAGC
ATCTTACGGATGGCATGACAGTAAGAGAATTATGCAGTGCTGCCATAACCATGAGTGATAACACTGCGGC
CAACTTACTTCTGACAACGATCGGAGGACCGAAGGAGCTAACCGCTTTTTTGCACAACATGGGGGATCAT
GTAACTCGCCTTGATCGTTGGGAACCGGAGCTGAATGAAGCCATACCAAACGACGAGCGTGACACCACGA
TGCCTGTAGCAATGGCAACAACGTTGCGCAAACTATTAACTGGCGAACTACTTACTCTAGCTTCCCGGCA
ACAATTAATAGACTGGATGGAGGCGGATAAAGTTGCAGGACCACTTCTGCGCTCGGCCCTTCCGGCTGGC
TGGTTTATTGCTGATAAATCTGGAGCCGGTGAGCGTGGAAGCCGCGGTATCATTGCAGCACTGGGGCCAG
ATGGTAAGCCCTCCCGTATCGTAGTTATCTACACGACGGGGAGTCAGGCAACTATGGATGAACGAAATAG
ACAGATCGCTGAGATAGGTGCCTCACTGATTAAGCATTGGTAACTGTCAGACCAAGTTTACTCATATATA
CTTTAGATTGATTTAAAACTTCATTTTTAATTTAAAAGGATCTAGGTGAAGATCCTTTTTGATAATCTCA
TGACCAAAATCCCTTAACGTGAGTTTTCGTTCCACTGAGCGTCAGACCCCGTAGAAAAGATCAAAGGATC
TTCTTGAGATCCTTTTTTTCTGCGCGTAATCTGCTGCTTGCAAACAAAAAAACCACCGCTACCAGCGGTG
GTTTGTTTGCCGGATCAAGAGCTACCAACTCTTTTTCCGAAGGTAACTGGCTTCAGCAGAGCGCAGATAC
CAAATACTGTTCTTCTAGTGTAGCCGTAGTTAGGCCACCACTTCAAGAACTCTGTAGCACCGCCTACATA
CCTCGCTCTGCTAATCCTGTTACCAGTGGCTGCTGCCAGTGGCGATAAGTCGTGTCTTACCGGGTTGGAC
TCAAGACGATAGTTACCGGATAAGGCGCAGCGGTCGGGCTGAACGGGGGGTTCGTGCACACAGCCCAGCT
TGGAGCGAACGACCTACACCGAACTGAGATACCTACAGCGTGAGCTATGAGAAAGCGCCACGCTTCCCGA
AGGGAGAAAGGCGGACAGGTATCCGGTAAGCGGCAGGGTCGGAACAGGAGAGCGCACGAGGGAGCTTCCA
GGGGGAAACGCCTGGTATCTTTATAGTCCTGTCGGGTTTCGCCACCTCTGACTTGAGCGTCGATTTTTGT
GATGCTCGTCAGGGGGGCGGAGCCTATGGAAAAACGCCAGCAACGCGGCCTTTTTACGGTTCCTGGCCTT
TTGCTGGCCTTTTGCTCACATGT
Features (pLannotate 1.2.2; 21 found; start..end, strand, type, name):
     12..39      +  repeat_region  AAV2 ITR (fragment): inverted terminal repeat of adeno-associated virus serotype 2 inverted
     68..95      +  repeat_region  AAV2 ITR (fragment): inverted terminal repeat of adeno-associated virus serotype 2 inverted
    154..533     +  enhancer       CMV enhancer: human cytomegalovirus immediate early enhancer
    534..737     +  promoter       CMV promoter: human cytomegalovirus (CMV) immediate early promoter
    780..813     +  protein_bind   FRT (minimal): supports FLP-mediated excision but not integration (Turan and Bode, 2011) FLP recombinase from the Saccharomyces cerevisiae 2μ plasmid
    883..911     -  CDS            3xHA (fragment): three tandem HA epitope tags
    922..938     -  CDS            3xHA (fragment): three tandem HA epitope tags
    949..965     -  CDS            3xHA (fragment): three tandem HA epitope tags
    972..1019    -  CDS            nucleoplasmin NLS: bipartite nuclear localization signal from nucleoplasmin
   1020..4175    -  CDS            cas9: CAS9_STAAU - Experimental evidence at protein level: Swiss-Prot protein existence level 1. CRISPR (clustered regularly interspaced short palindromic repeat) is an adaptive immune system that provides protection against mobile genetic elements (viruses, transposable elements and conjugative plasmids). CRISPR clusters contain spacers, sequences complementary to antecedent mobile elements, and target invading nucleic acids. CRISPR clusters are transcribed and processed into CRISPR RNA (crRNA). In type II CRISPR systems correct processing of pre-crRNA requires a trans- encoded small RNA (tracrRNA)
   4416..4527    +  polyA_signal   bGH poly(A) signal: bovine growth hormone polyadenylation signal
   4630..4870    +  promoter       U6 promoter: RNA polymerase III promoter for human U6 snRNA
   4901..4976    +  misc_RNA       Sa gRNA scaffold: guide RNA scaffold for the Staphylococcus aureus CRISPR/Cas9 system
   4990..5130    +  repeat_region  AAV2 ITR: inverted terminal repeat of adeno-associated virus serotype 2 inverted
   5135..5186    -  misc_feature   bom (fragment): basis of mobility region from pBR322
   5205..5660    +  rep_origin     f1 ori (sequence partly withheld): f1 bacteriophage origin of replication; arrow indicates direction of (+) strand synthesis
   5661..5710    -  misc_feature   bom (fragment): basis of mobility region from pBR322
   5812..5847    -  CDS            rop (fragment): Rop protein, which maintains plasmids at low copy number; rop
   5942..6046    +  promoter       AmpR promoter: bla
   6047..6907    +  CDS            AmpR: β-lactamase; bla; confers resistance to ampicillin, carbenicillin, and related antibiotics
   7078..7666    +  rep_origin     ori: high-copy-number ColE1/pMB1/pBR322/pUC origin of replication
