[The description below was written by a language model from this plasmid's Addgene catalogue record and pLannotate feature annotations shown in this document.]
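Description:
pAAV-FLEXfrt-SaCas9-U6-sgGabrg3 is a single-vector AAV CRISPR plasmid built on the pX601 backbone and designed for recombinase-dependent mutagenesis of the mouse Gabrg3 gene. It is maintained in bacteria through a high-copy ColE1/pUC-type origin with ampicillin selection (AmpR under its own bla promoter), and it also carries an f1 phage origin. AAV2 inverted terminal repeats flank the payload so that it can be packaged into recombinant AAV particles. The upstream ITR is annotated only as short fragments in the sequencing-derived feature table, while the downstream ITR is annotated in full.

Between the ITRs are two expression units. The first consists of the CMV enhancer and promoter followed by an FRT site and then the Staphylococcus aureus Cas9 coding sequence, fused to a nucleoplasmin nuclear localization signal and a 3xHA epitope tag. This Cas9 cassette lies on the reverse strand relative to the promoter, with a bGH polyadenylation signal downstream. This arrangement matches the "FLEXfrt" name: the nuclease stays silent until FLP recombinase inverts the cassette into the sense orientation, restricting Cas9 expression to FLP-expressing cells. Only one minimal FRT site was detected by the annotation, so the full set of recombination sites implied by the name is not documented in the table. The second unit is a human U6 RNA polymerase III promoter driving a Gabrg3-targeting spacer joined to the SaCas9 guide RNA scaffold, and it is constitutive. The compact SaCas9 allows nuclease and guide to fit in one AAV genome. The associated work describes use of such viruses for conditional, cell-type-specific gene disruption in the adult mouse nervous system.
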