Addgene plasmid #124872: pAAV-FLEXfrt-SaCas9-U6-sgGabrg3
Purpose: Mutagenesis of Gabrg3
Depositing lab: Larry Zweifel. Depositing organization: University of Washington. Publication: Conditional Single Vector CRISPR/SaCas9 Viruses for Efficient Mutagenesis in the Adult Mouse Nervous System. Hunker AC, Soden ME, Krayushkina D, Heymann G, Awatramani R, Zweifel LS. Cell Rep. 2020 Mar 24;30(12):4303-4316.e6. doi: 10.1016/j.celrep.2020.02.092. PubMed 32209486.
Backbone
  Vector backbone: pX601
  Vector type: Mouse Targeting, AAV, CRISPR
Growth in bacteria
  Bacterial resistance: Ampicillin, 100 μg/mL
  Growth temperature: 37°C
  Growth strain: NEB Stable
  Copy number: High Copy
Gene/Insert
  Gene/Insert name: Gabrg3
  gRNA/shRNA sequence: AGACCCACTTCTGGTTTGATG
  Species: M. musculus (mouse)
  Entrez Gene: Gabrg3 (a.k.a. 6330406O05Rik, B230362M20Rik, Gabrg-3)
  Cloning method: Restriction Enzyme; 5′ cloning site Unknown (unknown if destroyed); 3′ cloning site Unknown (unknown if destroyed)
Terms and licenses: Academic/Nonprofit Terms; Industry Terms: Not Available to Industry
How to cite: pAAV-FLEXfrt-SaCas9-U6-sgGabrg3 was a gift from Larry Zweifel (Addgene plasmid # 124872 ; http://n2t.net/addgene:124872 ; RRID:Addgene_124872)
