>Addgene plasmid #124872 | pAAV-FLEXfrt-SaCas9-U6-sgGabrg3 | depositor partial sequence | sequence record 238483 | U6 promoter, sgRNA insert, SaCas9 sgRNA scaffold
GAGGGCCTATTTCCCATGATTCCTTCATATTTGCATATACGATACAAGGCTGTTAGAGAGATAATTGGAA
TTAATTTGACTGTAAACACAAAGATATTAGTACAAAATACGTGACGTAGAAAGTAATAATTTCTTGGGTA
GTTTGCAGTTTTAAAATTATGTTTTAAAATGGACTATCATATGCTTACCGTAACTTGAAAGTATTTCGAT
TTCTTGGCTTTATATATCTTGTGGAAAGGACGAAACACCGAGACCCACTTCTGGTTTGATGGTTTTAGTA
CTCTGGAAACAGAATCTACTAAAACAAGGCAAAATGCCGTGTTTATCTCGTCAACTTGTTGGCGAGA
